>Addgene plasmid #181774 | AiP942-pX330-Sncg | addgene full sequence | sequence record 356724 | Addgene NGS Result
GAGGGCCTATTTCCCATGATTCCTTCATATTTGCATATACGATACAAGGCTGTTAGAGAGATAATTGGAA
TTAATTTGACTGTAAACACAAAGATATTAGTACAAAATACGTGACGTAGAAAGTAATAATTTCTTGGGTA
GTTTGCAGTTTTAAAATTATGTTTTAAAATGGACTATCATATGCTTACCGTAACTTGAAAGTATTTCGAT
TTCTTGGCTTTATATATCTTGTGGAAAGGACGAAACACCGAGCCAACCACAGAGGCTCAAGTTTTAGAGC
TAGAAATAGCAAGTTAAAATAAGGCTAGTCCGTTATCAACTTGAAAAAGTGGCACCGAGTCGGTGCTTTT
TTGTTTTAGAGCTAGAAATAGCAAGTTAAAATAAGGCTAGTCCGTTTTTAGCGCGTGCGCCAATTCTGCA
GACAAATGGCTCTAGAGGTACCCGTTACATAACTTACGGTAAATGGCCCGCCTGGCTGACCGCCCAACGA
CCCCCGCCCATTGACGTCAATAGTAACGCCAATAGGGACTTTCCATTGACGTCAATGGGTGGAGTATTTA
CGGTAAACTGCCCACTTGGCAGTACATCAAGTGTATCATATGCCAAGTACGCCCCCTATTGACGTCAATG
ACGGTAAATGGCCCGCCTGGCATTGTGCCCAGTACATGACCTTATGGGACTTTCCTACTTGGCAGTACAT
CTACGTATTAGTCATCGCTATTACCATGGTCGAGGTGAGCCCCACGTTCTGCTTCACTCTCCCCATCTCC
CCCCCCTCCCCACCCCCAATTTTGTATTTATTTATTTTTTAATTATTTTGTGCAGCGATGGGGGCGGGGG
GGGGGGGGGGGCGCGCGCCRGGSGGGGSGGGGSGGGGSGRGGGGSGGGGSGGGGCGAGGCGGAGAGGTGC
GGCGGCAGCCAATCAGAGCGGCGCGCTCCGAAAGTTTCCTTTTATGGCGAGGCGGCGGCGGCGGCGGCCC
TATAAAAAGCGAAGCGCGCGGCGGGCGGGAGTCGCTGCGCGCTGCCTTCGCCCCGTGCCCCGCTCCGCCG
CCGCCTCGCGCCGCCCGCCCCGGCTCTGACTGACCGCGTTACTCCCACAGGTGAGCGGGCGGGACGGCCC
TTCTCCTCCGGGCTGTAATTAGCTGAGCAAGAGGTAAGGGTTTAAGGGATGGTTGGTTGGTGGGGTATTA
ATGTTTAATTACCTGGAGCACCTGCCTGAAATCACTTTTTTTCAGGTTGGACCGGTGCCACCATGGACTA
TAAGGACCACGACGGAGACTACAAGGATCATGATATTGATTACAAAGACGATGACGATAAGATGGCCCCA
AAGAAGAAGCGGAAGGTCGGTATCCACGGAGTCCCAGCAGCCGACAAGAAGTACAGCATCGGCCTGGACA
TCGGCACCAACTCTGTGGGCTGGGCCGTGATCACCGACGAGTACAAGGTGCCCAGCAAGAAATTCAAGGT
GCTGGGCAACACCGACCGGCACAGCATCAAGAAGAACCTGATCGGAGCCCTGCTGTTCGACAGCGGCGAA
ACAGCCGAGGCCACCCGGCTGAAGAGAACCGCCAGAAGAAGATACACCAGACGGAAGAACCGGATCTGCT
ATCTGCAAGAGATCTTCAGCAACGAGATGGCCAAGGTGGACGACAGCTTCTTCCACAGACTGGAAGAGTC
CTTCCTGGTGGAAGAGGATAAGAAGCACGAGCGGCACCCCATCTTCGGCAACATCGTGGACGAGGTGGCC
TACCACGAGAAGTACCCCACCATCTACCACCTGAGAAAGAAACTGGTGGACAGCACCGACAAGGCCGACC
TGCGGCTGATCTATCTGGCCCTGGCCCACATGATCAAGTTCCGGGGCCACTTCCTGATCGAGGGCGACCT
GAACCCCGACAACAGCGACGTGGACAAGCTGTTCATCCAGCTGGTGCAGACCTACAACCAGCTGTTCGAG
GAAAACCCCATCAACGCCAGCGGCGTGGACGCCAAGGCCATCCTGTCTGCCAGACTGAGCAAGAGCAGAC
GGCTGGAAAATCTGATCGCCCAGCTGCCCGGCGAGAAGAAGAATGGCCTGTTCGGAAACCTGATTGCCCT
GAGCCTGGGCCTGACCCCCAACTTCAAGAGCAACTTCGACCTGGCCGAGGATGCCAAACTGCAGCTGAGC
AAGGACACCTACGACGACGACCTGGACAACCTGCTGGCCCAGATCGGCGACCAGTACGCCGACCTGTTTC
TGGCCGCCAAGAACCTGTCCGACGCCATCCTGCTGAGCGACATCCTGAGAGTGAACACCGAGATCACCAA
GGCCCCCCTGAGCGCCTCTATGATCAAGAGATACGACGAGCACCACCAGGACCTGACCCTGCTGAAAGCT
CTCGTGCGGCAGCAGCTGCCTGAGAAGTACAAAGAGATTTTCTTCGACCAGAGCAAGAACGGCTACGCCG
GCTACATTGACGGCGGAGCCAGCCAGGAAGAGTTCTACAAGTTCATCAAGCCCATCCTGGAAAAGATGGA
CGGCACCGAGGAACTGCTCGTGAAGCTGAACAGAGAGGACCTGCTGCGGAAGCAGCGGACCTTCGACAAC
GGCAGCATCCCCCACCAGATCCACCTGGGAGAGCTGCACGCCATTCTGCGGCGGCAGGAAGATTTTTACC
CATTCCTGAAGGACAACCGGGAAAAGATCGAGAAGATCCTGACCTTCCGCATCCCCTACTACGTGGGCCC
TCTGGCCAGGGGAAACAGCAGATTCGCCTGGATGACCAGAAAGAGCGAGGAAACCATCACCCCCTGGAAC
TTCGAGGAAGTGGTGGACAAGGGCGCTTCCGCCCAGAGCTTCATCGAGCGGATGACCAACTTCGATAAGA
ACCTGCCCAACGAGAAGGTGCTGCCCAAGCACAGCCTGCTGTACGAGTACTTCACCGTGTATAACGAGCT
GACCAAAGTGAAATACGTGACCGAGGGAATGAGAAAGCCCGCCTTCCTGAGCGGCGAGCAGAAAAAGGCC
ATCGTGGACCTGCTGTTCAAGACCAACCGGAAAGTGACCGTGAAGCAGCTGAAAGAGGACTACTTCAAGA
AAATCGAGTGCTTCGACTCCGTGGAAATCTCCGGCGTGGAAGATCGGTTCAACGCCTCCCTGGGCACATA
CCACGATCTGCTGAAAATTATCAAGGACAAGGACTTCCTGGACAATGAGGAAAACGAGGACATTCTGGAA
GATATCGTGCTGACCCTGACACTGTTTGAGGACAGAGAGATGATCGAGGAACGGCTGAAAACCTATGCCC
ACCTGTTCGACGACAAAGTGATGAAGCAGCTGAAGCGGCGGAGATACACCGGCTGGGGCAGGCTGAGCCG
GAAGCTGATCAACGGCATCCGGGACAAGCAGTCCGGCAAGACAATCCTGGATTTCCTGAAGTCCGACGGC
TTCGCCAACAGAAACTTCATGCAGCTGATCCACGACGACAGCCTGACCTTTAAAGAGGACATCCAGAAAG
CCCAGGTGTCCGGCCAGGGCGATAGCCTGCACGAGCACATTGCCAATCTGGCCGGCAGCCCCGCCATTAA
GAAGGGCATCCTGCAGACAGTGAAGGTGGTGGACGAGCTCGTGAAAGTGATGGGCCGGCACAAGCCCGAG
AACATCGTGATCGAAATGGCCAGAGAGAACCAGACCACCCAGAAGGGACAGAAGAACAGCCGCGAGAGAA
TGAAGCGGATCGAAGAGGGCATCAAAGAGCTGGGCAGCCAGATCCTGAAAGAACACCCCGTGGAAAACAC
CCAGCTGCAGAACGAGAAGCTGTACCTGTACTACCTGCAGAATGGGCGGGATATGTACGTGGACCAGGAA
CTGGACATCAACCGGCTGTCCGACTACGATGTGGACCATATCGTGCCTCAGAGCTTTCTGAAGGACGACT
CCATCGACAACAAGGTGCTGACCAGAAGCGACAAGAACCGGGGCAAGAGCGACAACGTGCCCTCCGAAGA
GGTCGTGAAGAAGATGAAGAACTACTGGCGGCAGCTGCTGAACGCCAAGCTGATTACCCAGAGAAAGTTC
GACAATCTGACCAAGGCCGAGAGAGGCGGCCTGAGCGAACTGGATAAGGCCGGCTTCATCAAGAGACAGC
TGGTGGAAACCCGGCAGATCACAAAGCACGTGGCACAGATCCTGGACTCCCGGATGAACACTAAGTACGA
CGAGAATGACAAGCTGATCCGGGAAGTGAAAGTGATCACCCTGAAGTCCAAGCTGGTGTCCGATTTCCGG
AAGGATTTCCAGTTTTACAAAGTGCGCGAGATCAACAACTACCACCACGCCCACGACGCCTACCTGAACG
CCGTCGTGGGAACCGCCCTGATCAAAAAGTACCCTAAGCTGGAAAGCGAGTTCGTGTACGGCGACTACAA
GGTGTACGACGTGCGGAAGATGATCGCCAAGAGCGAGCAGGAAATCGGCAAGGCTACCGCCAAGTACTTC
TTCTACAGCAACATCATGAACTTTTTCAAGACCGAGATTACCCTGGCCAACGGCGAGATCCGGAAGCGGC
CTCTGATCGAGACAAACGGCGAAACCGGGGAGATCGTGTGGGATAAGGGCCGGGATTTTGCCACCGTGCG
GAAAGTGCTGAGCATGCCCCAAGTGAATATCGTGAAAAAGACCGAGGTGCAGACAGGCGGCTTCAGCAAA
GAGTCTATCCTGCCCAAGAGGAACAGCGATAAGCTGATCGCCAGAAAGAAGGACTGGGACCCTAAGAAGT
ACGGCGGCTTCGACAGCCCCACCGTGGCCTATTCTGTGCTGGTGGTGGCCAAAGTGGAAAAGGGCAAGTC
CAAGAAACTGAAGAGTGTGAAAGAGCTGCTGGGGATCACCATCATGGAAAGAAGCAGCTTCGAGAAGAAT
CCCATCGACTTTCTGGAAGCCAAGGGCTACAAAGAAGTGAAAAAGGACCTGATCATCAAGCTGCCTAAGT
ACTCCCTGTTCGAGCTGGAAAACGGCCGGAAGAGAATGCTGGCCTCTGCCGGCGAACTGCAGAAGGGAAA
CGAACTGGCCCTGCCCTCCAAATATGTGAACTTCCTGTACCTGGCCAGCCACTATGAGAAGCTGAAGGGC
TCCCCCGAGGATAATGAGCAGAAACAGCTGTTTGTGGAACAGCACAAGCACTACCTGGACGAGATCATCG
AGCAGATCAGCGAGTTCTCCAAGAGAGTGATCCTGGCCGACGCTAATCTGGACAAAGTGCTGTCCGCCTA
CAACAAGCACCGGGATAAGCCCATCAGAGAGCAGGCCGAGAATATCATCCACCTGTTTACCCTGACCAAT
CTGGGAGCCCCTGCCGCCTTCAAGTACTTTGACACCACCATCGACCGGAAGAGGTACACCAGCACCAAAG
AGGTGCTGGACGCCACCCTGATCCACCAGAGCATCACCGGCCTGTACGAGACACGGATCGACCTGTCTCA
GCTGGGAGGCGACAAAAGGCCGGCGGCCACGAAAAAGGCCGGCCAGGCAAAAAAGAAAAAGTAAGAATTC
CTAGAGCTCGCTGATCAGCCTCGACTGTGCCTTCTAGTTGCCAGCCATCTGTTGTTTGCCCCTCCCCCGT
GCCTTCCTTGACCCTGGAAGGTGCCACTCCCACTGTCCTTTCCTAATAAAATGAGGAAATTGCATCGCAT
TGTCTGAGTAGGTGTCATTCTATTCTGGGGGGTGGGGTGGGGCAGGACAGCAAGGGGGAGGATTGGGAAG
AGAATAGCAGGCATGCTGGGGAGCGGCCGCAGGAACCCCTAGTGATGGAGTTGGCCACTCCCTCTCTGCG
CGCTCGCTCGCTCACTGAGGCCGGGCGACCAAAGGTCGCCCGACGCCCGGGCTTTGCCCGGGCGGCCTCA
GTGAGCGAGCGAGCGCGCAGCTGCCTGCAGGGGCGCCTGATGCGGTATTTTCTCCTTACGCATCTGTGCG
GTATTTCACACCGCATA
[95 nt withheld, positions 5968-6062]
T
[46 nt withheld, positions 6064-6109]
C
[141 nt withheld, positions 6111-6251]
CCTTTGACGTTGGAGTCCACGTTCTTT
[37 nt withheld, positions 6279-6315]
ACTCTATCTCGGGCTATTCTTTTGATTTATAAGGGATTTTGCCGATTTCGGTCTATTGGTTAAAAAATGA
GCTGATTTAACAAAAATTTAACGCGAATTTTAACAAAATATTAACGTTTACAATTTTATGGTGCACTCTC
AGTACAATCTGCTCTGATGCCGCATAGTTAAGCCAGCCCCGACACCCGCCAACACCCGCTGACGCGCCCT
GACGGGCTTGTCTGCTCCCGGCATCCGCTTACAGACAAGCTGTGACCGTCTCCGGGAGCTGCATGTGTCA
GAGGTTTTCACCGTCATCACCGAAACGCGCGAGACGAAAGGGCCTCGTGATACGCCTATTTTTATAGGTT
AATGTCATGATAATAATGGTTTCTTAGACGTCAGGTGGCACTTTTCGGGGAAATGTGCGCGGAACCCCTA
TTTGTTTATTTTTCTAAATACATTCAAATATGTATCCGCTCATGAGACAATAACCCTGATAAATGCTTCA
ATAATATTGAAAAAGGAAGAGTATGAGTATTCAACATTTCCGTGTCGCCCTTATTCCCTTTTTTGCGGCA
TTTTGCCTTCCTGTTTTTGCTCACCCAGAAACGCTGGTGAAAGTAAAAGATGCTGAAGATCAGTTGGGTG
CACGAGTGGGTTACATCGAACTGGATCTCAACAGCGGTAAGATCCTTGAGAGTTTTCGCCCCGAAGAACG
TTTTCCAATGATGAGCACTTTTAAAGTTCTGCTATGTGGCGCGGTATTATCCCGTATTGACGCCGGGCAA
GAGCAACTCGGTCGCCGCATACACTATTCTCAGAATGACTTGGTTGAGTACTCACCAGTCACAGAAAAGC
ATCTTACGGATGGCATGACAGTAAGAGAATTATGCAGTGCTGCCATAACCATGAGTGATAACACTGCGGC
CAACTTACTTCTGACAACGATCGGAGGACCGAAGGAGCTAACCGCTTTTTTGCACAACATGGGGGATCAT
GTAACTCGCCTTGATCGTTGGGAACCGGAGCTGAATGAAGCCATACCAAACGACGAGCGTGACACCACGA
TGCCTGTAGCAATGGCAACAACGTTGCGCAAACTATTAACTGGCGAACTACTTACTCTAGCTTCCCGGCA
ACAATTAATAGACTGGATGGAGGCGGATAAAGTTGCAGGACCACTTCTGCGCTCGGCCCTTCCGGCTGGC
TGGTTTATTGCTGATAAATCTGGAGCCGGTGAGCGTGGAAGCCGCGGTATCATTGCAGCACTGGGGCCAG
ATGGTAAGCCCTCCCGTATCGTAGTTATCTACACGACGGGGAGTCAGGCAACTATGGATGAACGAAATAG
ACAGATCGCTGAGATAGGTGCCTCACTGATTAAGCATTGGTAACTGTCAGACCAAGTTTACTCATATATA
CTTTAGATTGATTTAAAACTTCATTTTTAATTTAAAAGGATCTAGGTGAAGATCCTTTTTGATAATCTCA
TGACCAAAATCCCTTAACGTGAGTTTTCGTTCCACTGAGCGTCAGACCCCGTAGAAAAGATCAAAGGATC
TTCTTGAGATCCTTTTTTTCTGCGCGTAATCTGCTGCTTGCAAACAAAAAAACCACCGCTACCAGCGGTG
GTTTGTTTGCCGGATCAAGAGCTACCAACTCTTTTTCCGAAGGTAACTGGCTTCAGCAGAGCGCAGATAC
CAAATACTGTTCTTCTAGTGTAGCCGTAGTTAGGCCACCACTTCAAGAACTCTGTAGCACCGCCTACATA
CCTCGCTCTGCTAATCCTGTTACCAGTGGCTGCTGCCAGTGGCGATAAGTCGTGTCTTACCGGGTTGGAC
TCAAGACGATAGTTACCGGATAAGGCGCAGCGGTCGGGCTGAACGGGGGGTTCGTGCACACAGCCCAGCT
TGGAGCGAACGACCTACACCGAACTGAGATACCTACAGCGTGAGCTATGAGAAAGCGCCACGCTTCCCGA
AGGGAGAAAGGCGGACAGGTATCCGGTAAGCGGCAGGGTCGGAACAGGAGAGCGCACGAGGGAGCTTCCA
GGGGGAAACGCCTGGTATCTTTATAGTCCTGTCGGGTTTCGCCACCTCTGACTTGAGCGTCGATTTTTGT
GATGCTCGTCAGGGGGGCGGAGCCTATGGAAAAACGCCAGCAACGCGGCCTTTTTACGGTTCCTGGCCTT
TTGCTGGCCTTTTGCTCACATGT
Features (pLannotate 1.2.2; 18 found; start..end, strand, type, name):
      1..241     +  promoter       U6 promoter: RNA polymerase III promoter for human U6 snRNA
    271..346     +  misc_RNA       gRNA scaffold: guide RNA scaffold for the Streptococcus pyogenes CRISPR/Cas9 system
    353..396     +  misc_RNA       gRNA scaffold (fragment): guide RNA scaffold for the Streptococcus pyogenes CRISPR/Cas9 system
    443..728     +  enhancer       CMV enhancer: human cytomegalovirus immediate early enhancer; contains an 18-bp deletion relative to the standard CMV enhancer
    730..1007    +  promoter       chicken β-actin promoter: No description available
   1008..1235    +  intron         hybrid intron: hybrid between chicken β-actin (CBA) and minute virus of mice (MMV) introns (Gray et al., 2011)
   1373..2974    +  CDS            Cas9(N): N-terminal portion of Streptococcus pyogenes Cas9 (Zetsche et al., 2015)
   2975..5473    +  CDS            Cas9(C): C-terminal portion of Streptococcus pyogenes Cas9 (Zetsche et al., 2015)
   5474..5521    +  CDS            nucleoplasmin NLS: bipartite nuclear localization signal from nucleoplasmin
   5555..5666    +  polyA_signal   bGH poly(A) signal: bovine growth hormone polyadenylation signal
   5771..5911    +  repeat_region  AAV2 ITR: inverted terminal repeat of adeno-associated virus serotype 2 inverted
   5916..5967    -  misc_feature   bom (fragment): basis of mobility region from pBR322
   5986..6441    +  rep_origin     f1 ori (sequence partly withheld): f1 bacteriophage origin of replication; arrow indicates direction of (+) strand synthesis
   6442..6491    -  misc_feature   bom (fragment): basis of mobility region from pBR322
   6593..6628    -  CDS            rop (fragment): Rop protein, which maintains plasmids at low copy number; rop
   6723..6827    +  promoter       AmpR promoter: bla
   6828..7688    +  CDS            AmpR: β-lactamase; bla; confers resistance to ampicillin, carbenicillin, and related antibiotics
   7859..8447    +  rep_origin     ori: high-copy-number ColE1/pMB1/pBR322/pUC origin of replication
