[The description below was written by a language model from this plasmid's Addgene catalogue record and pLannotate feature annotations shown in this document.]
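Description:
AiP942-pX330-Sncg is an all-in-one CRISPR/Cas9 plasmid for mammalian expression, built on the pX330 backbone and carrying a single guide directed at Sncg (the gamma-synuclein gene name; the record does not state the target species or the exact genomic position). It is propagated in E. coli as a high-copy plasmid through a ColE1/pUC-type origin and selected with ampicillin via the β-lactamase gene. An f1 phage origin is also present, along with short pBR322-derived bom and rop fragments that appear to be backbone remnants.

Two expression units sit in tandem. A human U6 RNA polymerase III promoter drives the guide RNA: the 20-nt Sncg spacer lies in the gap between the promoter and the S. pyogenes gRNA scaffold, yielding a chimeric single guide. A partial second scaffold annotation follows immediately downstream. The second unit uses a hybrid CBA-type promoter (CMV enhancer, chicken β-actin promoter and a hybrid CBA/MVM intron) to express humanized S. pyogenes Cas9. The annotation software splits this into N- and C-terminal portions, but they are contiguous and form one full-length open reading frame, fused at its C-terminus to a nucleoplasmin nuclear localization signal and terminated by a bGH polyadenylation signal. An unannotated stretch between the intron and the Cas9 coding sequence may hold further N-terminal elements, but the table does not identify them. A single AAV2 ITR is annotated downstream; with only one repeat, this is not a packageable AAV genome.

Transfection or injection of the plasmid supplies both nuclease and guide to cut the Sncg locus, for knockout or targeted knock-in. The record itself says only that it is a CRISPR/Cas9 guide vector.
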