Addgene plasmid #181774: AiP942-pX330-Sncg
Purpose: CRISPR/Cas9 guide vector
Depositing lab: Tanya Daigle. Depositing organization: Allen Institute.
Backbone
  Vector backbone: pX330
  Backbone manufacturer: Feng Zhang
  Vector type: Mammalian Expression, CRISPR
Growth in bacteria
  Bacterial resistance: Ampicillin, 100 μg/mL
  Growth temperature: 37°C
  Growth strain: NEB Stable
  Copy number: High Copy
Gene/Insert
  Gene/Insert name: Sncg guide
  gRNA/shRNA sequence: agccaaccacagaggctcaa
  Species: humanized S. pyogenes Cas9
  Cloning method: Restriction Enzyme; 5′ cloning site unknown (unknown if destroyed)
Terms and licenses: Academic/Nonprofit Terms; Industry Terms: Not Available to Industry
How to cite: AiP942-pX330-Sncg was a gift from Tanya Daigle (Addgene plasmid # 181774 ; http://n2t.net/addgene:181774 ; RRID:Addgene_181774)
